Addgene plasmid #224000: AiP12612 - pAAV-AiE0772m-minBG-SYFP2-WPRE3-BGHpA (Alias: CN2612)
Purpose: AiE0772m is an enhancer sequence, designed to drive AAV-mediated transgene expression incortical L6_IT_Car3 neurons (note CLA neurons)
Depositing lab: Allen Institute for Brain Science & Jonathan Ting. Depositing organization: Allen Institute. Publication: A suite of enhancer AAVs and transgenic mouse lines for genetic access to cortical cell types. Ben-Simon Y, Hooper M, Narayan S, Daigle TL, Dwivedi D, Way SW, Oster A, Stafford DA, Mich JK, Taormina MJ, Martinez RA, Opitz-Araya X, Roth JR, Alexander JR, Allen S, Amster A, Arbuckle J, Ayala A, Baker PM, Bakken TE, Barcelli T, Barta S, Bendrick J, Bertagnolli D, Bielstein C, Bishwakarma P, Bowlus J, Boyer G, Brouner K, Casian B, Casper T, Chakka AB, Chakrabarty R, Chance RK, Chavan S, Clark M, Colbert K, Collman F, Daniel S, Departee M, DiValentin P, Donadio N, Dotson N, Egdorf T, Fliss T, Gabitto M, Garcia J, Gary A, Gasperini M, Gloe J, Goldy J, Gore BB, Graybuck L, Greisman N, Haeseleer F, Halterman C, Haradon Z, Hastings SD, Helback O, Ho W, Hockemeyer D, Huang C, Huff S, Hunker A, Johansen N, Jones D, Juneau Z, Kalmbach B, Kannan M, Khem S, Kussick E, Kutsal R, Larsen R, Lee C, Lee AY, Leibly M, Lenz GH, Li S, Liang E, Lusk N, Madigan Z, Malloy J, Malone J, McCue R, Melchor J, Mollenkopf T, Moosman S, Morin E, Newman D, Ng L, Ngo K, Omstead V, Otto S, Oyama A, Pena N, Pham T, Phillips E, Pom CA, Potekhina L, Ransford S, Ray PL, Rette D, Reynoldson C, Rimorin C, Rocha D, Ruiz A, Sanchez REA, Sawyer L, Sedeno-Cortes A, Sevigny JP, Shapovalova N, Shepard N, Shulga L, Sigler AR, Siverts L, Soliman S, Somasundaram S, Staats B, Stewart K, Szelenyi E, Tieu M, Trader C, Tran A, van Velthoven CTJ, Walker M, Wang Y, Weed N, Wirthlin M, Wood T, Wynalda B, Yao Z, Zhou T, Ariza J, Dee N, Reding M, Ronellenfitch K, Mufti S, Sunkin SM, Smith KA, Esposito L, Waters J, Thyagarajan B, Yao S, Lein ES, Zeng H, Levi BP, Ngai J, Ting JT, Tasic B. Cell. 2025 May 16:S0092-8674(25)00513-6. doi: 10.1016/j.cell.2025.05.002. PubMed 40403729.
Backbone
  Vector backbone: pAAV
  Vector type: AAV
Growth in bacteria
  Bacterial resistance: Ampicillin, 100 μg/mL
  Growth temperature: 30°C
  Growth strain: NEB Stable
  Copy number: High Copy
Gene/Insert
  Gene/Insert name: SYFP2
  Species: Synthetic
  Mutation: NA
  Promoter: minBG
  Cloning method: Other
Terms and licenses: Academic/Nonprofit Terms; Industry Terms: Not Available to Industry
Depositor comments: Cloning Method: RE Cloning
How to cite: AiP12612 - pAAV-AiE0772m-minBG-SYFP2-WPRE3-BGHpA (Alias: CN2612) was a gift from Allen Institute for Brain Science & Jonathan Ting (Addgene plasmid # 224000 ; http://n2t.net/addgene:224000 ; RRID:Addgene_224000)
