[The description below was written by a language model from this plasmid's Addgene catalogue record and pLannotate feature annotations shown in this document.]
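Description:
AiP12612 - pAAV-AiE0772m-minBG-SYFP2-WPRE3-BGHpA (alias CN2612) is a roughly 5 kb AAV transfer plasmid built on a pAAV backbone and intended for packaging into recombinant adeno-associated virus for delivery to the brain. In bacteria it is maintained at high copy through a ColE1/pUC-type origin and selected with ampicillin via the β-lactamase gene and its native promoter. The backbone also carries an f1 phage origin and small remnants of pBR322 bom and rop sequences. AAV2 inverted terminal repeats flank the expression cassette and supply the cis signals for genome replication and encapsidation. The right-hand ITR is annotated in full, while the left one is detected only as short fragments in the sequenced record, which is a common outcome for these repeat-rich, structured elements.

The payload is an enhancer-driven reporter. AiE0772m, an enhancer sequence, sits upstream of a minimal beta-globin promoter (minBG), which has little activity on its own and so lets the enhancer dictate where transcription occurs. Neither element is annotated in the feature table, but the unannotated region between the left ITR and the coding sequence is consistent with their placement. They drive SYFP2, a monomeric, rapidly maturing yellow fluorescent protein derived from Aequorea victoria. It is followed by WPRE3, a shortened woodchuck hepatitis virus posttranscriptional element (seen as two WPRE fragments) that boosts transcript expression while saving packaging space, and by a bovine growth hormone polyadenylation signal. According to the record, the enhancer is designed to direct AAV-mediated transgene expression to cortical L6_IT_Car3 neurons, with a note that claustrum neurons are also involved. The construct therefore serves as a fluorescent labelling tool for gaining genetic access to this cell type.
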