Features (pLannotate 1.2.2; 14 found; start..end, strand, type, name):
     12..39      +  repeat_region  AAV2 ITR (fragment): inverted terminal repeat of adeno-associated virus serotype 2 inverted
     68..95      +  repeat_region  AAV2 ITR (fragment): inverted terminal repeat of adeno-associated virus serotype 2 inverted
   1019..1735    +  CDS            SYFP2: SYFP2 is a basic (constitutively fluorescent) yellow fluorescent protein published in 2006, derived from Aequorea victoria. It is reported to be a very rapidly-maturing monomer with moderate acid sensitivity.
   1775..1932    +  misc_feature   WPRE (fragment): woodchuck hepatitis virus posttranscriptional regulatory element
   1938..2018    +  misc_feature   WPRE (fragment): woodchuck hepatitis virus posttranscriptional regulatory element
   2035..2146    +  polyA_signal   bGH poly(A) signal: bovine growth hormone polyadenylation signal
   2264..2404    +  repeat_region  AAV2 ITR: inverted terminal repeat of adeno-associated virus serotype 2 inverted
   2409..2460    -  misc_feature   bom (fragment): basis of mobility region from pBR322
   2479..2934    +  rep_origin     f1 ori (sequence partly withheld): f1 bacteriophage origin of replication; arrow indicates direction of (+) strand synthesis
   2935..2984    -  misc_feature   bom (fragment): basis of mobility region from pBR322
   3086..3121    -  CDS            rop (fragment): Rop protein, which maintains plasmids at low copy number; rop
   3216..3320    +  promoter       AmpR promoter: bla
   3321..4181    +  CDS            AmpR: β-lactamase; bla; confers resistance to ampicillin, carbenicillin, and related antibiotics
   4352..4940    +  rep_origin     ori: high-copy-number ColE1/pMB1/pBR322/pUC origin of replication
>Addgene plasmid #224000 | AiP12612 - pAAV-AiE0772m-minBG-SYFP2-WPRE3-BGHpA (Alias: CN2612) | addgene full sequence | sequence record 450575 | Addgene NGS Result
CCTGCAGGCAGCTGCGCGCTCGCTCGCTCACTGAGGCCGCCCGGGCGTCGGGCGACCTTTGGTCGCCCGG
CCTCAGTGAGCGAGCGAGCGCGCAGAGAGGGAGTGGCCAACTCCATCACTAGGGGTTCCTGCGGCCGCAC
GCGTAGGAGGAAATGTGCTGTGGTTTAACTTTTGGAATAAAAATAGTGAATTTTTAATGAGCAGGTGGGA
ATGTCCTTGGGTTCCTGAGTTAGGATGGTGGAGCAAGGAAAGAAAAGGTCTCTCTTCCTTTTCCCTGTGT
GCTGAGTAGAGACAGGATTGCCCAGAACACCAGGAACCTAGGTTGTACTGACAAAAGTGGAAAACAGCCG
CAAAACCGCTAGGGAAAGCAGCTGTCCCCTTGCCCAGTCTCCTGCCCCACTCCTGCCTCTGCCTATAAGA
GTTTGGCACAGTTGGAGATTTGTATACACAAATGCATGCGTGGAAATACTGCGCTCTGATGACATTCCTC
AGGGGGCGACCTTTGATGATGAATTTTCTTGCCCTTTTTAGGGGAGGAGAAGAGGAGGCGGGTGGTACTT
CACAAGACTAAATTTACTCAACTTTTTTGGGTCTAAATTTCTTTAGGAAAAAAAATGTCAAATGATTGTA
GATCCCAAACTGTCTTTGTTGGCATTTGAATGGCTCTGTGAGTCCAGTGTGGGGAGCAAGTGAAAAGAAA
AGCCACCTCTCCCCTCGCTGGCGTGGTATTGAAGCTGAAGCCCTGGACCACACAGTGTCTTGGGGACCTT
CATGATTTATATATTGTATGTGATCTTTTCTTAAACATTGTTAACCTGTGCCCTTTACAGACAATGCCGG
GTCAGAAAATGTCAGGGGAACTTCGGACTGCTTTCATAATTGTGTAAAGAAAATTGTTGTCTTCAGAATC
CAGAGCCCAGAGCTCGGGCTGGGCATAAAAGTCAGGGCAGAGCCATCTATTGCTTACATTTGCTTCTGGG
ATCCAGATCTTTCGAAGCTAGCGCTACCGGTCGCCACCATGGTGAGCAAGGGCGAGGAGCTGTTCACCGG
GGTGGTGCCCATCCTGGTCGAGCTGGACGGCGACGTAAACGGCCACAAGTTCAGCGTGTCCGGCGAGGGC
GAGGGCGATGCCACCTACGGCAAGCTGACCCTGAAGCTGATCTGCACCACCGGCAAGCTGCCCGTGCCCT
GGCCCACCCTCGTGACCACCCTGGGCTACGGCGTGCAGTGCTTCGCCCGCTACCCCGACCACATGAAGCA
GCACGACTTCTTCAAGTCCGCCATGCCCGAAGGCTACGTCCAGGAGCGCACCATCTTCTTCAAGGACGAC
GGCAACTACAAGACCCGCGCCGAGGTGAAGTTCGAGGGCGACACCCTGGTGAACCGCATCGAGCTGAAGG
GCATCGACTTCAAGGAGGACGGCAACATCCTGGGGCACAAGCTGGAGTACAACTACAACAGCCACAACGT
CTATATCACCGCCGACAAGCAGAAGAACGGCATCAAGGCCAACTTCAAGATCCGCCACAACATCGAGGAC
GGCGGCGTGCAGCTCGCCGACCACTACCAGCAGAACACCCCCATCGGCGACGGCCCCGTGCTGCTGCCCG
ACAACCACTACCTGAGCTACCAGTCCAAGCTGAGCAAAGACCCCAACGAGAAGCGCGATCACATGGTCCT
GCTGGAGTTCGTGACCGCCGCCGGGATCACTCTCGGCATGGACGAGCTGTACAAGTAAGTCGACGGCGCG
CCGCGGCCGCGAATTCGATATCATAATCAACCTCTGGATTACAAAATTTGTGAAAGATTGACTGGTATTC
TTAACTATGTTGCTCCTTTTACGCTATGTGGATACGCTGCTTTAATGCCTTTGTATCATGCTATTGCTTC
CCGTATGGCTTTCATTTTCTCCTCCTTGTATAAATCCTGGTTAGTTCTTGCCACGGCGGAACTCATCGCC
GCCTGCCTTGCCCGCTGCTGGACAGGGGCTCGGCTGTTGGGCACTGACAATTCCGTGGCTCGAGAGATCT
TCGACTGTGCCTTCTAGTTGCCAGCCATCTGTTGTTTGCCCCTCCCCCGTGCCTTCCTTGACCCTGGAAG
GTGCCACTCCCACTGTCCTTTCCTAATAAAATGAGGAAATTGCATCGCATTGTCTGAGTAGGTGTCATTC
TATTCTGGGGGGTGGGGTGGGGCAGGACAGCAAGGGGGAGGATTGGGAAGACAATAGCAGGCATGAGATC
TCACGTGCGGACCGAGCGGCCGCAGGAACCCCTAGTGATGGAGTTGGCCACTCCCTCTCTGCGCGCTCGC
TCGCTCACTGAGGCCGGGCGACCAAAGGTCGCCCGACGCCCGGGCTTTGCCCGGGCGGCCTCAGTGAGCG
AGCGAGCGCGCAGCTGCCTGCAGGGGCGCCTGATGCGGTATTTTCTCCTTACGCATCTGTGCGGTATTTC
ACACCGCATA
[95 nt withheld, positions 2461-2555]
T
[46 nt withheld, positions 2557-2602]
C
[141 nt withheld, positions 2604-2744]
CCTTTGACGTTGGAGTCCACGTTCTTT
[37 nt withheld, positions 2772-2808]
ACTCTATCTCGGGCTATTCTTTTGATTTATAAGGGATTTTGCCGATTTCGGTCTATTGGTTAAAAAATGA
GCTGATTTAACAAAAATTTAACGCGAATTTTAACAAAATATTAACGTTTACAATTTTATGGTGCACTCTC
AGTACAATCTGCTCTGATGCCGCATAGTTAAGCCAGCCCCGACACCCGCCAACACCCGCTGACGCGCCCT
GACGGGCTTGTCTGCTCCCGGCATCCGCTTACAGACAAGCTGTGACCGTCTCCGGGAGCTGCATGTGTCA
GAGGTTTTCACCGTCATCACCGAAACGCGCGAGACGAAAGGGCCTCGTGATACGCCTATTTTTATAGGTT
AATGTCATGATAATAATGGTTTCTTAGACGTCAGGTGGCACTTTTCGGGGAAATGTGCGCGGAACCCCTA
TTTGTTTATTTTTCTAAATACATTCAAATATGTATCCGCTCATGAGACAATAACCCTGATAAATGCTTCA
ATAATATTGAAAAAGGAAGAGTATGAGTATTCAACATTTCCGTGTCGCCCTTATTCCCTTTTTTGCGGCA
TTTTGCCTTCCTGTTTTTGCTCACCCAGAAACGCTGGTGAAAGTAAAAGATGCTGAAGATCAGTTGGGTG
CACGAGTGGGTTACATCGAACTGGATCTCAACAGCGGTAAGATCCTTGAGAGTTTTCGCCCCGAAGAACG
TTTTCCAATGATGAGCACTTTTAAAGTTCTGCTATGTGGCGCGGTATTATCCCGTATTGACGCCGGGCAA
GAGCAACTCGGTCGCCGCATACACTATTCTCAGAATGACTTGGTTGAGTACTCACCAGTCACAGAAAAGC
ATCTTACGGATGGCATGACAGTAAGAGAATTATGCAGTGCTGCCATAACCATGAGTGATAACACTGCGGC
CAACTTACTTCTGACAACGATCGGAGGACCGAAGGAGCTAACCGCTTTTTTGCACAACATGGGGGATCAT
GTAACTCGCCTTGATCGTTGGGAACCGGAGCTGAATGAAGCCATACCAAACGACGAGCGTGACACCACGA
TGCCTGTAGCAATGGCAACAACGTTGCGCAAACTATTAACTGGCGAACTACTTACTCTAGCTTCCCGGCA
ACAATTAATAGACTGGATGGAGGCGGATAAAGTTGCAGGACCACTTCTGCGCTCGGCCCTTCCGGCTGGC
TGGTTTATTGCTGATAAATCTGGAGCCGGTGAGCGTGGGTCTCGCGGTATCATTGCAGCACTGGGGCCAG
ATGGTAAGCCCTCCCGTATCGTAGTTATCTACACGACGGGGAGTCAGGCAACTATGGATGAACGAAATAG
ACAGATCGCTGAGATAGGTGCCTCACTGATTAAGCATTGGTAACTGTCAGACCAAGTTTACTCATATATA
CTTTAGATTGATTTAAAACTTCATTTTTAATTTAAAAGGATCTAGGTGAAGATCCTTTTTGATAATCTCA
TGACCAAAATCCCTTAACGTGAGTTTTCGTTCCACTGAGCGTCAGACCCCGTAGAAAAGATCAAAGGATC
TTCTTGAGATCCTTTTTTTCTGCGCGTAATCTGCTGCTTGCAAACAAAAAAACCACCGCTACCAGCGGTG
GTTTGTTTGCCGGATCAAGAGCTACCAACTCTTTTTCCGAAGGTAACTGGCTTCAGCAGAGCGCAGATAC
CAAATACTGTTCTTCTAGTGTAGCCGTAGTTAGGCCACCACTTCAAGAACTCTGTAGCACCGCCTACATA
CCTCGCTCTGCTAATCCTGTTACCAGTGGCTGCTGCCAGTGGCGATAAGTCGTGTCTTACCGGGTTGGAC
TCAAGACGATAGTTACCGGATAAGGCGCAGCGGTCGGGCTGAACGGGGGGTTCGTGCACACAGCCCAGCT
TGGAGCGAACGACCTACACCGAACTGAGATACCTACAGCGTGAGCTATGAGAAAGCGCCACGCTTCCCGA
AGGGAGAAAGGCGGACAGGTATCCGGTAAGCGGCAGGGTCGGAACAGGAGAGCGCACGAGGGAGCTTCCA
GGGGGAAACGCCTGGTATCTTTATAGTCCTGTCGGGTTTCGCCACCTCTGACTTGAGCGTCGATTTTTGT
GATGCTCGTCAGGGGGGCGGAGCCTATGGAAAAACGCCAGCAACGCGGCCTTTTTACGGTTCCTGGCCTT
TTGCTGGCCTTTTGCTCACATGT
